>Addgene plasmid #232867 | VPS13C^Halo-△(ATG2C-PH) | addgene full sequence | sequence record 473898 | Addgene NGS Result
GACGGATCGGGAGATCTCCCGATCCCCTATGGTGCACTCTCAGTACAATCTGCTCTGATGCCGCATAGTT
AAGCCAGTATCTGCTCCCTGCTTGTGTGTTGGAGGTCGCTGAGTAGTGCGCGAGCAAAATTTAAGCTACA
ACAAGGCAAGGCTTGACCGACAATTGCATGAAGAATCTGCTTAGGGTTAGGCGTTTTGCGCTGCTTCGCG
ATGTACGGGCCAGATATACGCGTTGACATTGATTATTGACTAGTTATTAATAGTAATCAATTACGGGGTC
ATTAGTTCATAGCCCATATATGGAGTTCCGCGTTACATAACTTACGGTAAATGGCCCGCCTGGCTGACCG
CCCAACGACCCCCGCCCATTGACGTCAATAATGACGTATGTTCCCATAGTAACGCCAATAGGGACTTTCC
ATTGACGTCAATGGGTGGAGTATTTACGGTAAACTGCCCACTTGGCAGTACATCAAGTGTATCATATGCC
AAGTACGCCCCCTATTGACGTCAATGACGGTAAATGGCCCGCCTGGCATTATGCCCAGTACATGACCTTA
TGGGACTTTCCTACTTGGCAGTACATCTACGTATTAGTCATCGCTATTACCATGGTGATGCGGTTTTGGC
AGTACATCAATGGGCGTGGATAGCGGTTTGACTCACGGGGATTTCCAAGTCTCCACCCCATTGACGTCAA
TGGGAGTTTGTTTTGGCACCAAAATCAACGGGACTTTCCAAAATGTCGTAACAACTCCGCCCCATTGACG
CAAATGGGCGGTAGGCGTGTACGGTGGGAGGTCTATATAAGCAGAGCTCTCTGGCTAACTAGAGAACCCA
CTGCTTACTGGCTTATCGAAATTAATACGACTCACTATAGGGAGACCCAAGCTGGCTAGCGTTTAAACGG
GCCCGCCACCATGGTCCTGGAGAGCGTGGTCGCCGATCTGCTGAACCGATTCCTGGGGGATTACGTGGAG
AACCTGAACAAGTCACAGCTGAAACTGGGAATCTGGGGAGGAAACGTGGCCCTGGACAATCTGCAGATCA
AGGAGAACGCCCTGAGCGAGCTGGACGTGCCCTTCAAGGTGAAGGCCGGCCAGATCGATAAGCTGACCCT
GAAGATCCCTTGGAAGAATCTGTACGGAGAGGCAGTGGTGGCCACACTGGAGGGCCTGTATCTGCTGGTG
GTGCCAGGAGCCAGCATCAAGTACGACGCCGTGAAGGAGGAGAAGTCTCTGCAGGATGTGAAGCAGAAGG
AGCTGAGCCGGATCGAGGAGGCCCTGCAGAAGGCAGCAGAGAAGGGAACCCACTCCGGAGAGTTTATCTA
TGGCCTGGAGAACTTCGTGTACAAGGACATCAAGCCTGGCCGCAAGCGGAAGAAGCACAAGAAGCACTTT
AAGAAGCCTTTCAAGGGCCTGGACAGATCCAAGGATAAGCCAAAGGAGGCCAAGAAGGATACCTTCGTGG
AGAAGCTGGCCACACAGGTCATCAAGAATGTGCAGGTGAAGATCACAGACATCCACATCAAGTATGAGGA
CGATGTGACCGATCCAAAGAGGCCCCTGAGCTTTGGCGTGACACTGGGCGAGCTGTCCCTGCTGACAGCC
AACGAGCACTGGACCCCATGCATCCTGAATGAGGCCGACAAGATCATCTACAAGCTGATCCGCCTGGATA
GCCTGTCCGCCTATTGGAACGTGAATTGTTCTATGAGCTACCAGAGATCCAGGGAGCAGATCCTGGACCA
GCTGAAGAACGAGATCCTGACCTCTGGCAACATCCCCCCTAATTACCAGTATATCTTCCAGCCTATCTCC
GCCTCTGCCAAGCTGTATATGAATCCATACGCCGAGAGCGAGCTGAAGACCCCCAAGCTGGATTGCAACA
TCGAGATCCAGAATATCGCCATCGAGCTGACAAAGCCACAGTATCTGTCTATGATCGACCTGCTGGAGAG
CGTGGATTACATGGTGAGGAACGCCCCCTACCGCAAGTATAAGCCTTACCTGCCACTGCACACCAATGGC
CGGAGATGGTGGAAGTATGCCATCGACTCTGTGCTGGAGGTGCACATCAGGCGCTACACACAGATGTGGA
GCTGGTCCAACATCAAGAAGCACCGGCAGCTGCTGAAGTCCTATAAGATCGCCTACAAGAATAAGCTGAC
CCAGTCCAAGGTGTCTGAGGAGATCCAGAAGGAGATCCAGGACCTGGAGAAGACACTGGACGTGTTCAAC
ATCATCCTGGCAAGGCAGCAGGCACAGGTGGAAGTGATCAGATCCGGCCAGAAGCTGAGGAAGAAGTCTG
CCGACACCGGAGAGAAGAGAGGAGGATGGTTCAGCGGCCTGTGGGGCAAGAAGGAGAGCAAGAAGAAGGA
CGAGGAGTCTCTGATCCCTGAGACAATCGACGATCTGATGACCCCAGAGGAGAAGGATAAGCTGTTTACC
GCCATCGGCTATTCTGAGAGCACACACAATCTGACCCTGCCCAAGCAGTACGTGGCCCACATCATGACAC
TGAAGCTGGTGTCCACCTCTGTGACAATCAGGGAGAACAAGAATATCCCTGAGATCCTGAAGATCCAGAT
CATCGGCCTGGGAACCCAGGTGTCCCAGCGGCCAGGCGCCCAGGCCCTGAAGGTGGAGGCAAAGCTGGAG
CACTGGTATATCACAGGCCTGAGACAGCAGGACATCGTGCCTAGCCTGGTGGCCTCCATCGGCGATACCA
CAAGCTCCCTGCTGAAGATCAAGTTCGAGACAAACCCCGAGGACTCCCCTGCCGATCAGACCCTGATCGT
GCAGTCTCAGCCAGTGGAAGTGATCTACGACGCCAAGACCGTGAACGCCGTGGTGGAGTTCTTTCAGTCT
AATAAGGGCCTGGATCTGGAGCAGATCACCAGCGCCACACTGATGAAGCTGGAGGAGATCAAGGAGCGCA
CCGCCACAGGCCTGACACACATCATCGAGACACGCAAGGTGCTGGACCTGCGGATCAACCTGAAGCCTTC
CTATCTGGTGGTGCCACAGACCGGCTTCCACCACGAGAAGTCTGACCTGCTGATCCTGGATTTTGGCACA
TTCCAGCTGAACAGCAAGGACCAGGGCCTGCAGAAGACCACAAATTCTAGCCTGGAGGAGATCATGGATA
AGGCCTACGACAAGTTTGATGTGGAGATCAAGAATGTGCAGCTGCTGTTCGCCAGAGCCGAGGAGACATG
GAAGAAGTGCAGGTTTCAGCACCCAAGCACAATGCACATCCTGCAGCCCATGGACATCCACGTGGAGCTG
GCCAAGGCCATGGTGGAGAAGGATATCAGAATGGCAAGGTTCAAGGTGTCCGGAGGCCTGCCACTGATGC
ACGTGAGGATCTCTGACCAGAAGATGAAGGATGTGCTGTATCTGATGAATAGCATCCCACTGCCCCAGAA
GTCCTCTGCCCAGTCCCCTGAGAGGCAGGTGAGCTCCATCCCAATCATCAGCGGAGGAACAAAGGGCCTG
CTGGGCACCTCCCTGCTGCTGGACACAGTGGAGAGCGAGTCCGACGATGAGTACTTCGACGCAGAGGATG
GAGAGCCACAGACCTGTAAGTCTATGAAGGGCAGCGAGCTGAAGAAGGCCGCCGAGGTGCCTAACGAGGA
GCTGATCAATCTGCTGCTGAAGTTTGAGATCAAGGAAGTGATCCTGGAGTTCACCAAGCAGCAGAAGGAG
GAGGATACCATCCTGGTGTTTAACGTGACACAGCTGGGCACCGAGGCCACAATGAGGACCTTCGACCTGA
CAGTGGTGTCTTATCTGAAGAAGATCAGCCTGGATTACCACGAGATCGAGGGCAGCAAGCGCAAGCCCCT
GCACCTGATCTCTAGCTCCGACAAGCCTGGCCTGGATCTGCTGAAGGTGGAGTATATCAAGGCCGACAAG
AATGGCCCTTCCTTTCAGACCGCCTTCGGCAAGACAGAGCAGACCGTGAAGGTGGCCTTCTCTAGCCTGA
ACCTGCTGCTGCAGACACAGGCCCTGGTGGCCTCTATCAATTACCTGACCACAATCATCCCTAGCGACGA
TCAGTCTATCAGCGTGGCCAAGGAGGTGCAGATCAGCACCGAGAAGCAGCAGAAGAACTCCACACTGCCA
AAGGCCATCGTGTCCTCTAGAGACAGCGATATCATCGACTTTAGGCTGTTCGCCAAGCTGAACGCCTTTT
GCGTGATCGTGTGCAATGAGAAGAACAATATCGCCGAGATCAAGATCCAGGGCCTGGATAGCTCCCTGAG
CCTGCAGTCCAGAAAGCAGTCCCTGTTCGCCAGGCTGGAGAATATCATCGTGACCGACGTGGATCCCAAG
ACAGTGCACAAGAAGGCCGTGTCTATCATGGGCAACGAGGTGTTCAGGTTTAATCTGGACCTGTATCCTG
ATGCCACCGAGGGCGACCTGTACACAGATATGAGCAAGGTGGACGGCGTGCTGTCCCTGAACGTGGGCTG
CATCCAGATCGTGTACCTGCACAAGTTCCTGATGAGCCTGCTGAATTTTCTGAACAATTTCCAGACCGCC
AAGGAGTCCCTGTCTGCCGCAACAGCACAGGCAGCAGAGAGGGCAGCCACCTCCGTGAAGGACCTGGCAC
AGCGGAGCTTCCGGGTGAGCATCAACATCGATCTGAAGGCCCCCGTGATCGTGATCCCTCAGTCTAGCAT
CAGCACCAATGCCGTGGTGGTGGACCTGGGCCTGATCAGAGTGCACAACCAGTTTTCTCTGGTGAGCGAC
GAGGATTATCTGAATCCACCCGTGATCGACCGCATGGATGTGCAGCTGACAAAGCTGACCCTGTATCGGA
CCGTGATCCAGCCAGGCATCTACCACCCCGATATCCAGCTGCTGCACCCTATCAACCTGGAGTTCCTGGT
GAACCGGAATCTGGCCGCCTCCTGGTACCACAAGGTGCCAGTGGTGGAGATCAAGGGCCACCTGGACAGC
ATGAACGTGTCCCTGAATCAGGAGGATCTGAACCTGCTGTTTAGGATCCTGACCGAGAATCTGTGCGAGG
GCACAGAGGACCTGGATAAGGTGAAGCCCCGCGTGCAGGAGACAGGCGAGATCAAGGAGCCTCTGGAGAT
CAGCATCTCCCAGGACGTGCACGATTCTAAGAACACACTGACCACAGGCGTGGAGGAGATCCGGAGCGTG
GACATCATCAACATGCTGCTGAATTTCGAGATCAAGGAGGTGGTGGTGACCCTGATGAAGAAGAGCGAGA
AGAAGGGCAGACCCCTGCACGAGCTGAATGTGCTGCAGCTGGGCATGGAGGCCAAGGTGAAGACATATGA
TATGACCGCCAAGGCCTACCTGAAGAAGATCTCTATGCAGTGTTTCGACTTTACCGATAGCAAGGGCGAG
CCCCTGCACATCATCAACTCCTCTAATGTGACAGACGAGCCTCTGCTGAAGATGCTGCTGACCAAGGCCG
ACTCTGATGGCCCTGAGTTTAAGACAATCCACGATAGCACCAAGCAGAGGCTGAAGGTGTCCTTCGCCTC
TCTGGACCTGGTGCTGCACCTGGAGGCCCTGCTGAGCTTTATGGATTTCCTGAGCTCCGCCGCACCATTC
TCCGAGCCCTCTAGCTCCGAGAAGGAGTCTGAGCTGAAGCCACTGGTGGGCGAGTCTCGCAGCATCGCCG
TGAAGGCCGTGTCTAGCAACATCTCCCAGAAGGACGTGTTTGATCTGAAGATCACCGCCGAGCTGAACGC
CTTCAACGTGTTCGTGTGCGACCAGAAGTGTAATATCGCCGATATCAAGATCCACGGCATGGACGCCTCC
ATCTCTGTGAAGCCAAAGCAGACAGACGTGTTCGCCAGGCTGAAGGACATCATCGTGATGAACGTGGATC
TGCAGTCTATCCACAAGAAGGCCGTGAGCATCCTGGGCGACGAGGTGTTCCGCTTTCAGCTGACCCTGTA
TCCAGATGCAACAGAGGGAGAGGCATACGCAGACATGTCCAAGGTGGATGGCAAGCTGTCTTTTAAGGTC
GGATGTATCCAGATCGTGTACGTGCACAAGTTCTTTATGTCTCTGCTGAACTTTCTGAATAACTTCCAGA
CCGCAAAGGAGGCCCTGAGCACCGCAACAGTGCAGGCCGCCGAGAGGGCAGCCTCCTCTATGAAGGACCT
GGCCCAGAAGTCTTTCCGCCTGCTGATGGATATCAATCTGAAGGCCCCTGTGATCATCATCCCACAGAGC
TCCGTGAGCCCAAACGCCGTGATCGCAGACCTGGGCCTGATTAGGGTGGAGAATAAGTTTTCTCTGGTGC
CTATGGAGCACTATAGCCTGCCTCCAGTGATCGACAAGATGAACATCGAGCTGACCCAGCTGAAGCTGAG
CCGGACAATCCTGCAGGCATCCCTGCCACAGAATGATATCGAGATCCTGAAGCCTGTGAACATGCTGCTG
AGCATCCAGAGAAATCTGGCAGCAGCATGGTACGTGCAGATCCCAGGCATGGAGATCAAGGGCAAGCTGA
AGCCCATGCAGGTGGCCCTGTCCGAGGACGATCTGACCGTGCTGATGAAGATCCTGCTGGAGAACCTGGG
CGAGGCCTCTAGCCAGCCTTCTCCAACCCAGAGCGTGCAGGAGACAGTGCGCGTGCGGAAGGTGGACGTG
TCCTCTGTGCCATCCGCGGGAGCAGAGATCGGAACCGGCTTCCCCTTTGATCCTCACTATGTGGAGGTGC
TGGGCGAGCGCATGCACTACGTGGACGTGGGACCCCGGGACGGAACACCTGTGCTGTTCCTGCACGGCAA
CCCTACCAGCTCCTACGTGTGGCGCAATATCATCCCTCACGTGGCACCAACCCACAGGTGCATCGCACCA
GACCTGATCGGCATGGGCAAGAGCGACAAGCCCGATCTGGGCTACTTCTTTGACGATCACGTGAGGTTTA
TGGACGCCTTCATCGAGGCCCTGGGCCTGGAGGAGGTGGTGCTGGTCATCCACGATTGGGGATCCGCCCT
GGGATTCCACTGGGCAAAGAGAAACCCAGAGAGGGTGAAGGGCATCGCCTTTATGGAGTTCATCAGGCCA
ATCCCTACCTGGGACGAGTGGCCCGAGTTTGCCAGAGAGACATTTCAGGCCTTCAGAACCACAGACGTGG
GCAGGAAGCTGATCATCGATCAGAACGTGTTCATCGAGGGCACACTGCCAATGGGAGTGGTGCGGCCCCT
GACCGAGGTGGAGATGGACCACTATAGGGAGCCCTTTCTGAATCCTGTGGATCGGGAGCCACTGTGGAGA
TTCCCAAACGAGCTGCCAATCGCAGGAGAGCCAGCAAATATCGTGGCCCTGGTGGAGGAGTACATGGACT
GGCTGCACCAGAGCCCAGTGCCCAAGCTGCTGTTCTGGGGCACCCCAGGCGTGCTGATCCCACCTGCAGA
GGCAGCAAGGCTGGCCAAGTCCCTGCCAAACTGTAAGGCCGTGGATATCGGCCCTGGCCTGAACCTGCTG
CAGGAGGACAATCCCGATCTGATCGGCTCTGAGATCGCCAGATGGCTGAGCACCCTGGAGATCAGCGGAT
CCGCGGGAGACCACCTGAAGGAGCAGGAGGACTGGACAGATAGCAAGCTGTCCATGAATCAGATCGTGAG
CCTGCAGTTCGATTTTCACTTTGAGTCTCTGAGCATCATCCTGTACAACAATGACATCAACCAGGAGTCC
GGCGTGGCCTTTCACAATGATTCTTTCCAGCTGGGCGAGCTGAGGCTGCACCTGATGGCCTCTAGCGGCA
AGATGTTCAAGGACGGCTCCATGAACGTGTCTGTGAAGCTGAAGACCTGCACACTGGACGATCTGAGGGA
GGGAATCGAGAGGGCCACCTCCCGGATGATCGATAGAAAGAACGACCAGGATAACAATTCCTCTATGATC
GACATCAGCTATAAGCAGGATAAGAATGGCTCCCAGATCGACGCCGTGCTGGATAAGCTGTACGTGTGCG
CCTCTGTGGAGTTTCTGATGACCGTGGCCGACTTCTTTATCAAGGCAGTGCCACAGAGCCCAGAGAACGT
GGCCAAGGAGACACAGATCCTGCCTAGGCAGACCGCCACAGGCAAGGTGAAGATCGAGAAGGACGATAGC
GTGCGCCCTAATATGACCCTGAAGGCCATGATCACAGACCCAGAGGTGGTGTTTGTGGCATCCCTGACCA
AGGCAGATGCACCAGCCCTGACAGCCTCTTTCCAGTGCAACCTGTCCCTGTCTACCAGCAAGCTGGAGCA
GATGATGGAGGCATCCGTGCGGGACCTGAAGGTGCTGGCCTGTCCATTTCTGAGAGAGAAGAGGGGCAAG
AATATCACCACAGTGCTGCAGCCCTGCTCCCTGTTCATGGAGAAGTGTACCTGGGCCTCTGGCAAGCAGA
ACATCAATATCATGGTGAAGGAGTTCATCATCAAGATCAGCCCTATCATCCTGAACACAGTGCTGACCAT
CATGGCCGCCCTGTCCCCAAAGACCAAGGAGGACGGCAGCAAGGATACATCCAAGGAGATGGAGAATCTG
TGGGGCATCAAGAGCATCAACGACTACAATACCTGGTTTCTGGGCGTGGATACCGCCACAGAGATCACAG
AGTCCTTCAAGGGCATCGAGCACTCTCTGATCGAGGAGAACTGCGGCGTCGTGGTGGAGAGCATCCAGGT
GACACTGGAGTGTGGCCTGGGACACAGAACCGTGCCACTGCTGCTGGCCGAGTCTAAGTTCAGCGGCAAC
ATCAAGAATTGGACATCCCTGATGGCAGCAGTGGCAGACGTGACCCTGCAGGTGCACTACTATAATGAGA
TCCACGCCGTGTGGGAGCCTCTGATCGAGAGGGTGGAGGGCAAGCGCCAGTGGAACCTGCGGTTGGACGT
GAAGAAGAATCCCGTGCAGGATAAGAGCCTGCTGCCTGGCGACGACTTCATCCCTGAGCCACAGATGGCC
ATCCACATCAGCTCCGGCAACACAATGAATATCACCATCTCCAAGTCTTGCCTGAACGTGTTTAACAATC
TGGCCAAGGGCTTCTCCGAGGGCACAGCCTCTACCTTTGACTATAGCCTGAAGGATAGAGCCCCCTTCAC
CGTGAAGAATGCCGTGGGCGTGCCAATCAAGGTGAAGCCCAACTGTAATCTGCGCGTGATGGGCTTTCCT
GAGAAGAGCGACATCTTCGACGTGGATGCCGGCCAGAACCTGGAGCTGGAGTACGCCTCCATGGTGCCAT
CTAGCCAGGGCAATCTGTCCATCCTGTCTAGGCAGGAGTCCTCTTTCTTTACCCTGACAATCGTGCCCCA
CGGCTATACCGAGGTGGCCAACATCCCTGTGGCCAGACCAGGCCGGAGACTGTACAATGTGAGGAACCCC
AATGCCAGCCACTCCGACTCTGTGCTGGTGCAGATCGATGCCACCGAGGGCAACAAAGTGATCACCCTGC
GCAGCCCTCTGCAGATCAAGAATCACTTTTCCATCGCCTTCATCATCTATAAGTTCGTGAAGAACGTGAA
GCTGCTGGAGAGAATCGGCATCGCCAGGCCTGAGGAGGAGTTTCACGTGCCACTGGACAGCTACAGGTGC
CAGCTGTTCATCCAGCCAGCCGGCATCCTGGAGCACCAGTATAAGGAGTCCACCACATACATCTCTTGGA
AGGAGGAGCTGCACAGAAGCAGGGAGGTGCGCTGCATGCTGCAGTGTCCATCTGTGGAGGTGAGCTTTCT
GCCCCTGATCGTGAACACCGTGGCCCTGCCCGATGAGCTGTCCTACATCTGTACACACGGCGAGGACTGG
GATGTGGCCTATATCATCCACCTGTACCCTAGCCTGACCCTGCGCAATCTGCTGCCATATTCCCTGAGGT
ACCTGCTGGAGGGAACAGCAGAGACACACGAGCTGGCAGAGGGAAGCACAGCAGACGTGCTGCACAGCCG
GATCTCCGGAGAGATCATGGAGCTGGTGCTGGTGAAGTACCAGGGCAAGAACTGGAATGGCCACTTTCGC
ATCCGGGATACCCTGCCCGAGTTCTTTCCCGTGTGCTTCAGCTCCGACTCCACAGAGGTGACCACAGTGG
ATCTGTCTGTGCACGTGAGGAGGATCGGCAGCCGGATGGTGCTGAGCGTGTTCAGCCCTTATTGGCTGAT
CAACAAGACCACACGCGTGCTGCAGTACCGGTCCGAGGACATCCACGTGAAGCACCCAGCCGACTTTAGA
GATATCATCCTGTTCAGCTTCAAGAAGAAGAACATCTTCACAAAGAATAAGGTGCAGCTGAAGATCAGCA
CCTCCGCCTGGTCTAGCTCCTTTTCCCTGGATACCGTGGGCTCTTATGGCTGCGTGAAGTGTCCCGCCAA
CAATATGGAGTACCTGGTGGGCGTGTCTATCAAGATGTCTAGCTTTAACCTGAGCAGGATCGTGACCCTG
ACACCATTCTGCACCATCGCCAATAAGTCCTCTCTGGAGCTGGAGGTCGGAGAGATCGCATCCGACGGAT
CTATGCCCACAAACAAGTGGAATTATATCGCCAGCTCCGAGTGTCTGCCTTTCTGGCCAGAGTCTCTGAG
CGGCAAGCTGTGCGTGCGGGTGGTGGGATGTGAGGGCTCTAGCAAGCCCTTCTTTTACAACAGACAGGAT
AATGGCACCCTGCTGAGCCTGGAGGACCTGAACGGCGGCATCCTGGTGGATGTGAATACAGCCGAGCACA
GCACAGTGATCACCTTTTCCGACTATCACGAGGGCTCTGCCCCTGCCCTGATCATGAACCACACCCCATG
GGATATCCTGACATACAAGCAGTCCGGCTCTCCCGAGGAGATGGTGCTGCTGCCTAGGCAGGCAAGGCTG
TTTGCATGGGCAGACCCTACCGGAACAAGGAAGCTGACCTGGACATATGCAGCAAACGTGGGAGAGCACG
ACCTGCTGAAGGATGGCTGTGGCCAGTTCCCATACGACGCCAATATCCAGATCCACTGGGTGAGCTTTCT
GGATGGCAGACAGAGGGTGCTGCTGTTCACCGACGATGTGGCCCTGGTGTCCAAGGCCCTGCAGGCAGAG
GAGATGGAGCAGGCCGATTATGAGATCACACTGAGCCTGCACTCCCTGGGCCTGAGCCTGGTGAACAATG
AGAGCAAGCAGGAGGTGTCCTACATCGGCATCACCTCCTCTGGCGTGGTGTGGGAGGTGAAGCCAAAGCA
GAAGTGGAAGCCCTTCTCCCAGAAGCAGATCATCCTGCTGGAGCAGAGCTACCAGAAGCACCAGATCTCC
CGGGACCACGGCTGGATCAAGCTGGATAACAATTTTGAGGTGAACTTCGACAAGGATCCCATGGAGATGA
GGCTGCCAATCCGCTCCCCCATCAAGAGGGACTTTCTGTCTGGCATCCAGATCGAGTTCAAGCAGAGCTC
CCACCAGCGCAGCCTGCGGGCCAGACTGTACTGGCTGCAGGTGGATAACCAGCTGCCTGGCGCCATGTTT
CCAGTGGTGTTCCACCCAGTGGCACCACCAAAGTCTATCGCCCTGGACAGCGAGCCCAAGCCTTTTATCG
ACGTGAGCGTGATCACCAGATTCAATGAGTATTCTAAGGTGCTGCAGTTTAAGTACTTCATGGTGCTGAT
CCAGGAGATGGCCCTGAAGATCGACCAGGGCTTTCTGGGCGCCATCATCGCCCTGTTCACCCCTACCACA
GATCCAGAGGCCGAGCGGAGAAGGACAAAGCTGATCCAGCAGGACATCGATGCCCTGAACGCCGAGCTGA
TGGAGACATCCATGACCGACATGTCTATCCTGAGCTTCTTTGAGCACTTTCACATCTCTCCCGTGAAGCT
GCACCTGAGCCTGTCCCTGGGATCCGGAGGCGAGGAGTCTGATAAGGAGAAGCAGGAGATGTTCGCCGTG
CACTCTGTGAATCTGCTGCTGAAGAGCATCGGCGCCACCCTGACAGACGTGGACGATCTGATCTTTAAGC
TGGCCTACTATGAGATCCGCTATCAGTTCTACAAGCGGGATCAGCTGATCTGGAGCGTGGTGCGGCACTA
TTCCGAGCAGTTTCTGAAGCAGATGTACGTGCTGGTGCTGTGACTCGAGCGGCCGCCACTGTGCTGGATA
TCTGCAGAATTCCACCACACTGGACTAGTGGATCCGAGCTCGGTACCAAGCTTAAGTTTAAACCGCTGAT
CAGCCTCGACTGTGCCTTCTAGTTGCCAGCCATCTGTTGTTTGCCCCTCCCCCGTGCCTTCCTTGACCCT
GGAAGGTGCCACTCCCACTGTCCTTTCCTAATAAAATGAGGAAATTGCATCGCATTGTCTGAGTAGGTGT
CATTCTATTCTGGGGGGTGGGGTGGGGCAGGACAGCAAGGGGGAGGATTGGGAAGACAATAGCAGGCATG
CTGGGGATGCGGTGGGCTCTATGGCTTCTGAGGCGGAAAGAACCAGCTGGGGCTCTAGGGGGTATCCCC
[124 nt withheld, positions 12460-12583]
C
[91 nt withheld, positions 12585-12675]
A
[49 nt withheld, positions 12677-12725]
CCTTTGACGTTGGAGTCCACGTTCTTT
[37 nt withheld, positions 12753-12789]
ACCCTATCTCGGTCTATTCTTTTGATTTATAAGGGATTTTGCCGATTTCGGCCTATTGGTTAAAAAATGA
GCTGATTTAACAAAAATTTAACGCGAATTAATTCTGTGGAATGTGTGTCAGTTAGGGTGTGGAAAGTCCC
CAGGCTCCCCAGCAGGCAGAAGTATGCAAAGCATGCATCTCAATTAGTCAGCAACCAGGTGTGGAAAGTC
CCCAGGCTCCCCAGCAGGCAGAAGTATGCAAAGCATGCATCTCAATTAGTCAGCAACCATAGTCCCGCCC
CTAACTCCGCCCATCCCGCCCCTAACTCCGCCCAGTTCCGCCCATTCTCCGCCCCATGGCTGACTAATTT
TTTTTATTTATGCAGAGGCCGAGGCCGCCTCTGCCTCTGAGCTATTCCAGAAGTAGTGAGGAGGCTTTTT
TGGAGGCCTAGGCTTTTGCAAAAAGCTCCCGGGAGCTTGTATATCCATTTTCGGATCTGATCAAGAGACA
GGATGAGGATCGTTTCGCATGATTGAACAAGATGGATTGCACGCAGGTTCTCCGGCCGCTTGGGTGGAGA
GGCTATTCGGCTATGACTGGGCACAACAGACAATCGGCTGCTCTGATGCCGCCGTGTTCCGGCTGTCAGC
GCAGGGGCGCCCGGTTCTTTTTGTCAAGACCGACCTGTCCGGTGCCCTGAATGAACTGCAGGACGAGGCA
GCGCGGCTATCGTGGCTGGCCACGACGGGCGTTCCTTGCGCAGCTGTGCTCGACGTTGTCACTGAAGCGG
GAAGGGACTGGCTGCTATTGGGCGAAGTGCCGGGGCAGGATCTCCTGTCATCTCACCTTGCTCCTGCCGA
GAAAGTATCCATCATGGCTGATGCAATGCGGCGGCTGCATACGCTTGATCCGGCTACCTGCCCATTCGAC
CACCAAGCGAAACATCGCATCGAGCGAGCACGTACTCGGATGGAAGCCGGTCTTGTCGATCAGGATGATC
TGGACGAAGAGCATCAGGGGCTCGCGCCAGCCGAACTGTTCGCCAGGCTCAAGGCGCGCATGCCCGACGG
CGAGGATCTCGTCGTGACCCATGGCGATGCCTGCTTGCCGAATATCATGGTGGAAAATGGCCGCTTTTCT
GGATTCATCGACTGTGGCCGGCTGGGTGTGGCGGACCGCTATCAGGACATAGCGTTGGCTACCCGTGATA
TTGCTGAAGAGCTTGGCGGCGAATGGGCTGACCGCTTCCTCGTGCTTTACGGTATCGCCGCTCCCGATTC
GCAGCGCATCGCCTTCTATCGCCTTCTTGACGAGTTCTTCTGAGCGGGACTCTGGGGTTCGAAATGACCG
ACCAAGCGACGCCCAACCTGCCATCACGAGATTTCGATTCCACCGCCGCCTTCTATGAAAGGTTGGGCTT
CGGAATCGTTTTCCGGGACGCCGGCTGGATGATCCTCCAGCGCGGGGATCTCATGCTGGAGTTCTTCGCC
CACCCCAACTTGTTTATTGCAGCTTATAATGGTTACAAATAAAGCAATAGCATCACAAATTTCACAAATA
AAGCATTTTTTTCACTGCATTCTAGTTGTGGTTTGTCCAAACTCATCAATGTATCTTATCATGTCTGTAT
ACCGTCGACCTCTAGCTAGAGCTTGGCGTAATCATGGTCATAGCTGTTTCCTGTGTGAAATTGTTATCCG
CTCACAATTCCACACAACATACGAGCCGGAAGCATAAAGTGTAAAGCCTGGGGTGCCTAATGAGTGAGCT
AACTCACATTAATTGCGTTGCGCTCACTGCCCGCTTTCCAGTCGGGAAACCTGTCGTGCCAGCTGCATTA
ATGAATCGGCCAACGCGCGGGGAGAGGCGGTTTGCGTATTGGGCGCTCTTCCGCTTCCTCGCTCACTGAC
TCGCTGCGCTCGGTCGTTCGGCTGCGGCGAGCGGTATCAGCTCACTCAAAGGCGGTAATACGGTTATCCA
CAGAATCAGGGGATAACGCAGGAAAGAACATGTGAGCAAAAGGCCAGCAAAAGGCCAGGAACCGTAAAAA
GGCCGCGTTGCTGGCGTTTTTCCATAGGCTCCGCCCCCCTGACGAGCATCACAAAAATCGACGCTCAAGT
CAGAGGTGGCGAAACCCGACAGGACTATAAAGATACCAGGCGTTTCCCCCTGGAAGCTCCCTCGTGCGCT
CTCCTGTTCCGACCCTGCCGCTTACCGGATACCTGTCCGCCTTTCTCCCTTCGGGAAGCGTGGCGCTTTC
TCATAGCTCACGCTGTAGGTATCTCAGTTCGGTGTAGGTCGTTCGCTCCAAGCTGGGCTGTGTGCACGAA
CCCCCCGTTCAGCCCGACCGCTGCGCCTTATCCGGTAACTATCGTCTTGAGTCCAACCCGGTAAGACACG
ACTTATCGCCACTGGCAGCAGCCACTGGTAACAGGATTAGCAGAGCGAGGTATGTAGGCGGTGCTACAGA
GTTCTTGAAGTGGTGGCCTAACTACGGCTACACTAGAAGAACAGTATTTGGTATCTGCGCTCTGCTGAAG
CCAGTTACCTTCGGAAAAAGAGTTGGTAGCTCTTGATCCGGCAAACAAACCACCGCTGGTAGCGGTGGTT
TTTTTGTTTGCAAGCAGCAGATTACGCGCAGAAAAAAAGGATCTCAAGAAGATCCTTTGATCTTTTCTAC
GGGGTCTGACGCTCAGTGGAACGAAAACTCACGTTAAGGGATTTTGGTCATGAGATTATCAAAAAGGATC
TTCACCTAGATCCTTTTAAATTAAAAATGAAGTTTTAAATCAATCTAAAGTATATATGAGTAAACTTGGT
CTGACAGTTACCAATGCTTAATCAGTGAGGCACCTATCTCAGCGATCTGTCTATTTCGTTCATCCATAGT
TGCCTGACTCCCCGTCGTGTAGATAACTACGATACGGGAGGGCTTACCATCTGGCCCCAGTGCTGCAATG
ATACCGCGAGACCCACGCTCACCGGCTCCAGATTTATCAGCAATAAACCAGCCAGCCGGAAGGGCCGAGC
GCAGAAGTGGTCCTGCAACTTTATCCGCCTCCATCCAGTCTATTAATTGTTGCCGGGAAGCTAGAGTAAG
TAGTTCGCCAGTTAATAGTTTGCGCAACGTTGTTGCCATTGCTACAGGCATCGTGGTGTCACGCTCGTCG
TTTGGTATGGCTTCATTCAGCTCCGGTTCCCAACGATCAAGGCGAGTTACATGATCCCCCATGTTGTGCA
AAAAAGCGGTTAGCTCCTTCGGTCCTCCGATCGTTGTCAGAAGTAAGTTGGCCGCAGTGTTATCACTCAT
GGTTATGGCAGCACTGCATAATTCTCTTACTGTCATGCCATCCGTAAGATGCTTTTCTGTGACTGGTGAG
TACTCAACCAAGTCATTCTGAGAATAGTGTATGCGGCGACCGAGTTGCTCTTGCCCGGCGTCAATACGGG
ATAATACCGCGCCACATAGCAGAACTTTAAAAGTGCTCATCATTGGAAAACGTTCTTCGGGGCGAAAACT
CTCAAGGATCTTACCGCTGTTGAGATCCAGTTCGATGTAACCCACTCGTGCACCCAACTGATCTTCAGCA
TCTTTTACTTTCACCAGCGTTTCTGGGTGAGCAAAAACAGGAAGGCAAAATGCCGCAAAAAAGGGAATAA
GGGCGACACGGAAATGTTGAATACTCATACTCTTCCTTTTTCAATATTATTGAAGCATTTATCAGGGTTA
TTGTCTCATGAGCGGATACATATTTGAATGTATTTAGAAAAATAAACAAATAGGGGTTCCGCGCACATTT
CCCCGAAAAGTGCCACCTGACGTC
Features (pLannotate 1.2.2; 20 found; start..end, strand, type, name):
     28..80      -  misc_feature   bom (fragment): basis of mobility region from pBR322
    235..614     +  enhancer       CMV enhancer: human cytomegalovirus immediate early enhancer
    615..818     +  promoter       CMV promoter: human cytomegalovirus (CMV) immediate early promoter
    814..847     +  LTR            5' LTR (truncated) (fragment): truncated 5' long terminal repeat (LTR) from HIV-1
    863..881     +  promoter       T7 promoter: promoter for bacteriophage T7 RNA polymerase
    921..12080   +  CDS            VPS13C: VP13C_HUMAN - Also known as KIAA1421 From Homo sapiens (Human).
  12190..12414   +  polyA_signal   bGH poly(A) signal: bovine growth hormone polyadenylation signal
  12418..12439   +  promoter       SV40 promoter (fragment): SV40 enhancer and early promoter
  12460..12888   +  rep_origin     f1 ori (sequence partly withheld): f1 bacteriophage origin of replication; arrow indicates direction of (+) strand synthesis
  12902..13231   +  promoter       SV40 promoter: SV40 enhancer and early promoter
  13298..14089   +  CDS            neo: KKA2_KLEPN - Also known as kan, nptII. Experimental evidence at protein level: Swiss-Prot protein existence level 1. Resistance to kanamycin, neomycin, paromomycin, ribostamycin, butirosin and gentamicin B. From Klebsiella pneumoniae.
  14113..14271   +  CDS            ble (fragment): BLE_KLEPN - Experimental evidence at protein level: Swiss-Prot protein existence level 1. Binding protein with a strong affinity to the bleomycin family of antibiotics. Binds to CL990; an antimitotic-antibiotic compound. From Klebsiella pneumoniae.
  14266..14387   +  polyA_signal   SV40 poly(A) signal: SV40 polyadenylation signal
  14458..14480   -  protein_bind   lac operator (fragment): The lac repressor binds to the lac operator to inhibit transcription in E. coli. This inhibition can be relieved by adding lactose or isopropyl-β-D-thiogalactopyranoside (IPTG). lac repressor encoded by lacI
  14484..14514   -  promoter       lac promoter: promoter for the E. coli lac operon
  14529..14550   -  protein_bind   CAP binding site: CAP binding activates transcription in the presence of cAMP. E. coli catabolite activator protein
  14563..14655   -  CDS            lacI (fragment): lac repressor; lacI; The lac repressor binds to the lac operator to inhibit transcription in E. coli. This inhibition can be relieved by adding lactose or isopropyl-β-D-thiogalactopyranoside (IPTG).
  14838..15426   -  rep_origin     ori: high-copy-number ColE1/pMB1/pBR322/pUC origin of replication
  15597..16457   -  CDS            AmpR: β-lactamase; bla; confers resistance to ampicillin, carbenicillin, and related antibiotics
  16458..16562   -  promoter       AmpR promoter: bla
