[The description below was written by a language model from this plasmid's Addgene catalogue record and pLannotate feature annotations shown in this document.]
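Description:
VPS13C^Halo-△(ATG2C-PH) is a mammalian expression plasmid built on the pcDNA3.1 backbone, about 16.6 kb in size, that encodes a truncated, internally tagged form of human VPS13C (also called BLTP5C or PARK23), a bridge-like lipid transport protein. It is maintained in E. coli through a high-copy ColE1/pUC-type origin and selected with ampicillin via the β-lactamase gene and its own promoter. An f1 phage origin is also present. For selection in mammalian cells the backbone carries a neomycin/kanamycin phosphotransferase gene driven by the SV40 enhancer/early promoter and terminated by the SV40 polyadenylation signal, which would allow G418 selection of stable transfectants. The short bom, lac, lacI, ble and HIV LTR fragments picked up by the annotation appear to be backbone remnants or partial matches, not functional modules.

The expression cassette consists of the human CMV immediate early enhancer and promoter, followed by a T7 promoter, a single long open reading frame of roughly 11 kb annotated as VPS13C, and the bovine growth hormone polyadenylation signal. According to the catalogue entry, this reading frame lacks the C-terminal ATG2C and PH domains and contains a HaloTag inserted internally rather than at either terminus. The automated feature table does not annotate the Halo segment or the deletion boundaries separately, so their exact positions are not stated. The HaloTag permits covalent labelling with fluorescent ligands for imaging. The associated work concerns VPS13C at ER–lysosome contacts after lysosome damage, so a plausible use is testing how the deleted C-terminal region contributes to VPS13C localization.
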