Addgene plasmid #232867: VPS13C^Halo-△(ATG2C-PH)
Purpose: Expresses VPS13C-△(ATG2C-PH) in mammalian cells
Depositing lab: Pietro De Camilli. Depositing organization: Yale University. Publication: The bridge-like lipid transport protein VPS13C/PARK23 mediates ER-lysosome contacts following lysosome damage. Wang X, Xu P, Bentley-DeSousa A, Hancock-Cerutti W, Cai S, Johnson BT, Tonelli F, Shao L, Talaia G, Alessi DR, Ferguson SM, De Camilli P. Nat Cell Biol. 2025 May;27(5):776-789. doi: 10.1038/s41556-025-01653-6. Epub 2025 Apr 10. PubMed 40211074.
Backbone
  Vector backbone: pcDNA3.1
  Vector type: Mammalian Expression
Growth in bacteria
  Bacterial resistance: Ampicillin, 100 μg/mL
  Growth temperature: 37°C
  Growth strain: DH5alpha
  Copy number: Unknown
Gene/Insert
  Gene/Insert name: VPS13C-△(ATG2C-PH)
  Species: H. sapiens (human)
  Entrez Gene: VPS13C (a.k.a. BLTP5C, PARK23)
  Tag / fusion protein: internal Halo
Terms and licenses: Academic/Nonprofit Terms; Industry Terms: Not Available to Industry
Depositor comments: Please visit https://doi.org/10.1101/2024.06.08.598070 for bioRxiv preprint.
How to cite: VPS13C^Halo-△(ATG2C-PH) was a gift from Pietro De Camilli (Addgene plasmid # 232867 ; http://n2t.net/addgene:232867 ; RRID:Addgene_232867)
